Addgene plasmid #124874: pCAD96_hIRG1_4-461_pvp008
Purpose: Expresses hCAD Asn152Ser mutant in E.coli
Depositing lab: Konrad Buessow. Depositing organization: Helmholtz-Zentrum fuer Infektionsforschung (HZI). Publication: Crystal structure of cis-aconitate decarboxylase reveals the impact of naturally occurring human mutations on itaconate synthesis. Chen F, Lukat P, Iqbal AA, Saile K, Kaever V, van den Heuvel J, Blankenfeldt W, Bussow K, Pessler F. Proc Natl Acad Sci U S A. 2019 Sep 23. pii: 1908770116. doi: 10.1073/pnas.1908770116. PubMed 31548418.
Backbone
  Vector backbone: pCOLADuet-1
  Backbone manufacturer: Novagen
  Backbone size w/o insert (bp): 3519
  Total vector size (bp): 4893
  Modifications to backbone: N-terminal StrepTag and TEV site
  Vector type: Bacterial Expression
Growth in bacteria
  Bacterial resistance: Kanamycin, 50 μg/mL
  Growth temperature: 37°C
  Growth strain: DH5alpha
  Copy number: Low Copy
Gene/Insert
  Gene/Insert name: cis-aconitate decarboxylase (alt names: Irg1; CAD)
  Species: H. sapiens (human)
  Insert size (bp): 1374
  Mutation: mutated Asn152 to Ser, deleted amino acids 1-3 and 462-end.
  GenBank ID: NM_001258406
  Entrez Gene: ACOD1 (a.k.a. CAD, IRG1)
  Promoter: T7
  Tag / fusion protein: StrepTag and TEV site (N terminal on backbone)
  Cloning method: Gibson Cloning
  Sequencing primers: 5′ TACGACTCACTATAGGGGAATTGTG; 3′ TGCTAGTTATTGCTCAGCGGTGGC
Terms and licenses: Academic/Nonprofit Terms; Industry Terms: Not Available to Industry
How to cite: pCAD96_hIRG1_4-461_pvp008 was a gift from Konrad Buessow (Addgene plasmid # 124874 ; http://n2t.net/addgene:124874 ; RRID:Addgene_124874)
