[The description below was written by a language model from this plasmid's Addgene catalogue record and pLannotate feature annotations shown in this document.]
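Description:
pCAD96_hIRG1_4-461_pvp008 is a 4,893 bp bacterial expression plasmid built on a modified pCOLADuet-1 backbone for producing a variant of human cis-aconitate decarboxylase (ACOD1, also called IRG1 or CAD) in E. coli. It replicates from the ColA origin, which gives a low copy number and is compatible with plasmids carrying other origin types, and it is selected with kanamycin through an aminoglycoside phosphotransferase gene. The plasmid also carries lacI with its own promoter, supplying the repressor needed for regulated expression.

The 1,374 bp insert, introduced by Gibson cloning, encodes residues 4–461 of the human enzyme, so the first three amino acids and everything after residue 461 are removed, and it carries an Asn152-to-Ser substitution. Transcription is driven by a T7 promoter followed by a lac operator and the T7 gene 10 ribosome binding site. Expression therefore requires a host that supplies T7 RNA polymerase and is inducible with IPTG; a T7 terminator closes the unit. The backbone was modified to add an N-terminal Strep-tag II for Strep-Tactin affinity purification, followed by a TEV protease site that allows the tag to be removed. The TEV site is listed in the catalogue record but not separately annotated in the feature table. Short S-tag, SET1 and TcR fragments detected elsewhere appear to be backbone remnants; the record does not indicate whether the S-tag fragment downstream of the insert is translated.

The enzyme converts cis-aconitate to itaconate, and the associated work concerns its crystal structure and the effect of naturally occurring human mutations on itaconate synthesis. This construct therefore fits the production of purified Asn152Ser mutant protein for comparison with the wild-type enzyme.
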