Features (pLannotate 1.2.2; 17 found; start..end, strand, type, name):
     48..83      -  CDS            TcR (fragment): tetracycline efflux protein; tet; confers resistance to tetracycline
     86..104     +  promoter       T7 promoter: promoter for bacteriophage T7 RNA polymerase
    105..129     +  protein_bind   lac operator: The lac repressor binds to the lac operator to inhibit transcription in E. coli. This inhibition can be relieved by adding lactose or isopropyl-β-D-thiogalactopyranoside (IPTG). lac repressor encoded by lacI
    144..166     +  RBS            RBS: efficient ribosome binding site from bacteriophage T7 gene 10 (Olins and Rangwala, 1989)
    182..204     +  CDS            Strep-Tag II (fragment): peptide that binds Strep-Tactin®, an engineered form of streptavidin
    242..1615    +  CDS            ACOD1: IRG1_HUMAN - Also known as IRG1. Experimental evidence at protein level: Swiss-Prot protein existence level 1. Cis-aconitate decarboxylase that catalyzes production of itaconate and is involved in the inhibition of the inflammatory response (PubMed:23609450, PubMed:23610393). Acts as a negative regulator of the Toll-like receptors (TLRs)-mediated inflammatory innate response by stimulating the tumor necrosis factor alpha-induced protein TNFAIP3 expression via reactive oxygen species (ROS) in LPS- tolerized macrophages (PubMed:23609450). Involved in antimicrobial response of innate immune cells
   1642..1683    +  CDS            S-Tag (fragment): affinity and epitope tag derived from pancreatic ribonuclease A
   1713..1730    +  CDS            SET1 (fragment): solubility-enhancement tag derived from T7 phage gene 10B
   1738..1785    +  terminator     T7 terminator: transcription terminator for bacteriophage T7 RNA polymerase
   1949..2006    +  promoter       AmpR promoter (fragment): bla
   2015..2830    -  CDS            KanR: aminoglycoside phosphotransferase; aph(3')-Ia; confers resistance to kanamycin in bacteria or G418 (Geneticin®) in eukaryotes
   2831..2922    -  promoter       AmpR promoter: bla
   2940..3575    -  rep_origin     ColA ori: Plasmids containing the ColA origin of replication can be propagated in E. coli cells that contain additional plasmids with compatible origins.
   3660..3724    -  CDS            TcR (fragment): tetracycline efflux protein; tet; confers resistance to tetracycline
   3739..3760    -  protein_bind   CAP binding site: CAP binding activates transcription in the presence of cAMP. E. coli catabolite activator protein
   3773..4855    -  CDS            lacI: lac repressor; lacI; The lac repressor binds to the lac operator to inhibit transcription in E. coli. This inhibition can be relieved by adding lactose or isopropyl-β-D-thiogalactopyranoside (IPTG).
   4856..40      -  promoter       lacI promoter (across the origin): lacI
>Addgene plasmid #124874 | pCAD96_hIRG1_4-461_pvp008 | addgene full sequence | sequence record 258409 | Addgene NGS Result
ATGCCATACCGCGAAAGGTTTTGCGCCATTCGATGGTGTCCGGGATCTCGACGCTCTCCCTTATGCGACT
CCTGCATTAGGAAATTAATACGACTCACTATAGGGGAATTGTGAGCGGATAACAATTCCCCTGTAGAAAT
AATTTTGTTTAACTTTAATAAGGAGATATACCATGGCTAGCTGGAGCCACCCGCAGTTCGAAAAAGTCGA
CGAGAACCTCTACTTCCAGGGAGGCGGCCGCAAGTCTATCACAGAAAGCTTTGCCACAGCAATCCATGGC
TTGAAAGTGGGACACCTGACAGATCGTGTTATTCAGAGGAGCAAGAGGATGATTCTAGACACTCTGGGTG
CTGGGTTCCTGGGAACCACTACGGAAGTGTTTCACATAGCCAGCCAATATAGCAAGATCTACAGTTCCAA
CATATCCAGCACTGTTTGGGGTCAGCCAGACATCAGGCTCCCGCCCACATATGCTGCTTTTGTGAACGGT
GTGGCTATTCACTCCATGGATTTTGATGACACGTGGCACCCTGCCACCCACCCTTCTGGGGCTGTCCTTC
CTGTCCTCACAGCTTTAGCAGAAGCCCTGCCAAGGAGTCCAAAGTTTTCTGGCCTTGACCTGCTGCTGGC
TTTCAATGTTGGTATTGAAGTGCAAGGCCGATTACTGCATTTCGCCAAGGAGGCCAGTGACATGCCAAAG
AGATTCCATCCCCCTTCCGTGGTAGGAACGTTGGGTAGTGCTGCTGCTGCATCCAAGTTTTTAGGACTTA
GCTCGACAAAGTGCCGAGAAGCTCTGGCCATTGCTGTTTCCCATGCTGGGGCACCCATGGCCAATGCTGC
CACCCAGACCAAGCCCCTCCACATTGGCAATGCTGCCAAGCATGGGATAGAAGCTGCATTTTTGGCAATG
TTGGGTCTCCAAGGAAACAAGCAGGTCTTGGACTTGGAGGCAGGATTTGGGGCCTTTTATGCCAACTATT
CCCCAAAAGTCCTTCCAAGCATAGCTTCCTACAGTTGGCTGCTGGACCAGCAGGACGTGGCCTTTAAGCG
TTTTCCTGCACATTTATCTACCCACTGGGTGGCAGACGCAGCTGCATCTGTGAGAAAGCACCTTGTAGCA
GAGAGAGCCCTGCTTCCAACTGACTACATTAAGAGAATTGTGCTCAGGATACCAAATGTCCAGTATGTAA
ACAGGCCCTTTCCAGTTTCGGAGCATGAAGCCCGTCATTCATTCCAGTATGTGGCCTGTGCCATGCTGCT
TGATGGTGGCATCACTGTCCCCTCATTCCATGAATGCCAGATCAACAGGCCACAGGTGAGAGAGCTGCTC
AGTAAGGTGGAGCTGGAGTACCCTCCGGACAACTTGCCAAGCTTCAACATACTGTACTGTGAAATAAGTG
TCACCCTCAAGGATGGAGCCACCTTCACAGATCGCTCTGATACCTTCTATGGGCACTGGAGAAAACCACT
GAGCCAGGAGGACCTAGAGGAAAAGTTCAGAGCCAATGCCTCCAAGATGCTGTCCTGGGACACAGTGGAA
AGCCTTATAAAGATAGTCAAAAATCTAGAAGACCTAGAAGACTGTTCTGTGTTAACTACACTTCTCAAAG
GACCCTGAAGCTTGCATGCCTCGAGTCTGGTAAAGAAACCGCTGCTGCGAAATTTGAACGCCAGCACATG
GACTCGTCTACTAGCGCAGCTTAATTAACCTAGGCTGCTGCCACCGCTGAGCAATAACTAGCATAACCCC
TTGGGGCCTCTAAACGGGTCTTGAGGGGTTTTTTGCTGAAACCTCAGGCATTTGAGAAGCACACGGTCAC
ACTGCTTCCGGTAGTCAATAAACCGGTAAACCAGCAATAGACATAAGCGGCTATTTAACGACCCTGCCCT
GAACCGACGACAAGCTGACGACCGGGTCTCCGCAAGTGGCACTTTTCGGGGAAATGTGCGCGGAACCCCT
ATTTGTTTATTTTTCTAAATACATTCAAATATGTATCCGCTCATGAATTAATTCTTAGAAAAACTCATCG
AGCATCAAATGAAACTGCAATTTATTCATATCAGGATTATCAATACCATATTTTTGAAAAAGCCGTTTCT
GTAATGAAGGAGAAAACTCACCGAGGCAGTTCCATAGGATGGCAAGATCCTGGTATCGGTCTGCGATTCC
GACTCGTCCAACATCAATACAACCTATTAATTTCCCCTCGTCAAAAATAAGGTTATCAAGTGAGAAATCA
CCATGAGTGACGACTGAATCCGGTGAGAATGGCAAAAGTTTATGCATTTCTTTCCAGACTTGTTCAACAG
GCCAGCCATTACGCTCGTCATCAAAATCACTCGCATCAACCAAACCGTTATTCATTCGTGATTGCGCCTG
AGCGAGACGAAATACGCGGTCGCTGTTAAAAGGACAATTACAAACAGGAATCGAATGCAACCGGCGCAGG
AACACTGCCAGCGCATCAACAATATTTTCACCTGAATCAGGATATTCTTCTAATACCTGGAATGCTGTTT
TCCCGGGGATCGCAGTGGTGAGTAACCATGCATCATCAGGAGTACGGATAAAATGCTTGATGGTCGGAAG
AGGCATAAATTCCGTCAGCCAGTTTAGTCTGACCATCTCATCTGTAACATCATTGGCAACGCTACCTTTG
CCATGTTTCAGAAACAACTCTGGCGCATCGGGCTTCCCATACAATCGATAGATTGTCGCACCTGATTGCC
CGACATTATCGCGAGCCCATTTATACCCATATAAATCAGCATCCATGTTGGAATTTAATCGCGGCCTAGA
GCAAGACGTTTCCCGTTGAATATGGCTCATACTCTTCCTTTTTCAATATTATTGAAGCATTTATCAGGGT
TATTGTCTCATGAGCGGATACATATTTGAATGTATTTAGAAAAATAAACAAATAGGCATGCTAGCGCAGA
AACGTCCTAGAAGATGCCAGGAGGATACTTAGCAGAGAGACAATAAGGCCGGAGCGAAGCCGTTTTTCCA
TAGGCTCCGCCCCCCTGACGAACATCACGAAATCTGACGCTCAAATCAGTGGTGGCGAAACCCGACAGGA
CTATAAAGATACCAGGCGTTTCCCCCTGATGGCTCCCTCTTGCGCTCTCCTGTTCCCGTCCTGCGGCGTC
CGTGTTGTGGTGGAGGCTTTACCCAAATCACCACGTCCCGTTCCGTGTAGACAGTTCGCTCCAAGCTGGG
CTGTGTGCAAGAACCCCCCGTTCAGCCCGACTGCTGCGCCTTATCCGGTAACTATCATCTTGAGTCCAAC
CCGGAAAGACACGACAAAACGCCACTGGCAGCAGCCATTGGTAACTGAGAATTAGTGGATTTAGATATCG
AGAGTCTTGAAGTGGTGGCCTAACAGAGGCTACACTGAAAGGACAGTATTTGGTATCTGCGCTCCACTAA
AGCCAGTTACCAGGTTAAGCAGTTCCCCAACTGACTTAACCTTCGATCAAACCGCCTCCCCAGGCGGTTT
TTTCGTTTACAGAGCAGGAGATTACGACGATCGTAAAAGGATCTCAAGAAGATCCTTTACGGATTCCCGA
CACCATCACTCTAGATTTCAGTGCAATTTATCTCTTCAAATGTAGCACCTGAAGTCAGCCCCATACGATA
TAAGTTGTAATTCTCATGTTAGTCATGCCCCGCGCCCACCGGAAGGAGCTGACTGGGTTGAAGGCTCTCA
AGGGCATCGGTCGAGATCCCGGTGCCTAATGAGTGAGCTAACTTACATTAATTGCGTTGCGCTCACTGCC
CGCTTTCCAGTCGGGAAACCTGTCGTGCCAGCTGCATTAATGAATCGGCCAACGCGCGGGGAGAGGCGGT
TTGCGTATTGGGCGCCAGGGTGGTTTTTCTTTTCACCAGTGAGACGGGCAACAGCTGATTGCCCTTCACC
GCCTGGCCCTGAGAGAGTTGCAGCAAGCGGTCCACGCTGGTTTGCCCCAGCAGGCGAAAATCCTGTTTGA
TGGTGGTTAACGGCGGGATATAACATGAGCTGTCTTCGGTATCGTCGTATCCCACTACCGAGATGTCCGC
ACCAACGCGCAGCCCGGACTCGGTAATGGCGCGCATTGCGCCCAGCGCCATCTGATCGTTGGCAACCAGC
ATCGCAGTGGGAACGATGCCCTCATTCAGCATTTGCATGGTTTGTTGAAAACCGGACATGGCACTCCAGT
CGCCTTCCCGTTCCGCTATCGGCTGAATTTGATTGCGAGTGAGATATTTATGCCAGCCAGCCAGACGCAG
ACGCGCCGAGACAGAACTTAATGGGCCCGCTAACAGCGCGATTTGCTGGTGACCCAATGCGACCAGATGC
TCCACGCCCAGTCGCGTACCGTCTTCATGGGAGAAAATAATACTGTTGATGGGTGTCTGGTCAGAGACAT
CAAGAAATAACGCCGGAACATTAGTGCAGGCAGCTTCCACAGCAATGGCATCCTGGTCATCCAGCGGATA
GTTAATGATCAGCCCACTGACGCGTTGCGCGAGAAGATTGTGCACCGCCGCTTTACAGGCTTCGACGCCG
CTTCGTTCTACCATCGACACCACCACGCTGGCACCCAGTTGATCGGCGCGAGATTTAATCGCCGCGACAA
TTTGCGACGGCGCGTGCAGGGCCAGACTGGAGGTGGCAACGCCAATCAGCAACGACTGTTTGCCCGCCAG
TTGTTGTGCCACGCGGTTGGGAATGTAATTCAGCTCCGCCATCGCCGCTTCCACTTTTTCCCGCGTTTTC
GCAGAAACGTGGCTGGCCTGGTTCACCACGCGGGAAACGGTCTGATAAGAGACACCGGCATACTCTGCGA
CATCGTATAACGTTACTGGTTTCACATTCACCACCCTGAATTGACTCTCTTCCGGGCGCTATC
